>Addgene plasmid #229356 | pXTK119 [Term_SynTer-v1-P2_PartType10] | addgene full sequence | sequence record 464839 | Addgene NGS Result
TTGAGATCCTTTTTTTCTGCGCGTAATCTGCTGCTTGCAAACAAAAAAACCACCGCTACCAGCGGTGGTT
TGTTTGCCGGATCAAGAGCTACCAACTCTTTTTCCGAAGGTAACTGGCTTCAGCAGAGCGCAGATACCAA
ATACTGTTCTTCTAGTGTAGCCGTAGTTAGGCCACCACTTCAAGAACTCTGTAGCACCGCCTACATACCT
CGCTCTGCTAATCCTGTTACCAGTGGCTGCTGCCAGTGGCGATAAGTCGTGTCTTACCGGGTTGGACTCA
AGACGATAGTTACCGGATAAGGCGCAGCGGTCGGGCTGAACGGGGGGTTCGTGCACACAGCCCAGCTTGG
AGCGAACGACCTACACCGAACTGAGATACCTACAGCGTGAGCTATGAGAAAGCGCCACGCTTCCCGAAGG
GAGAAAGGCGGACAGGTATCCGGTAAGCGGCAGGGTCGGAACAGGAGAGCGCACGAGGGAGCTTCCAGGG
GGAAACGCCTGGTATCTTTATAGTCCTGTCGGGTTTCGCCACCTCTGACTTGAGCGTCGATTTTTGTGAT
GCTCGTCAGGGGGGCGGAGCCTATGGAAAAACGCCAGCAACGCGAGTCGGTCTCTATCTCATATGCCCAC
TAAGAGTTTGTAGAAACGCAAAAAGGCCATCCGTCAGGATGGCCTTCTGCTTAATTTGATGGTTATCAGA
AGAGTGTAAGCGGGTTGACTATACATGAGACCAGAGTAGCCCGCCTAATGAGCGGGCTTTTTTTTAATTC
CCCTATTTGTTTATTTTTCTAAATACATTCAAATATGTATCCGCTCATGAGACAATAACCCTGATAAATG
CTTCAATAATATTGAAAAAGGAAGAGTATGAGCATTCAGCATTTTCGTGTGGCGCTGATTCCGTTTTTTG
CGGCGTTTTGCCTGCCGGTGTTTGCGCATCCGGAAACCCTGGTGAAAGTGAAAGATGCGGAAGATCAACT
GGGTGCGCGCGTGGGCTATATTGAACTGGATCTGAACAGCGGCAAAATTCTGGAATCTTTTCGTCCGGAA
GAACGTTTTCCGATGATGAGCACCTTTAAAGTGCTGCTGTGCGGTGCGGTTCTGAGCCGTGTGGATGCGG
GCCAGGAACAACTGGGCCGTCGTATTCATTATAGCCAGAACGATCTGGTGGAATATAGCCCGGTGACCGA
AAAACATCTGACCGATGGCATGACCGTGCGTGAACTGTGCAGCGCGGCGATTACCATGAGCGATAACACC
GCGGCGAACCTGCTGCTGACGACCATTGGCGGTCCGAAAGAACTGACCGCGTTTCTGCATAACATGGGCG
ATCATGTGACCCGTCTGGATCGTTGGGAACCGGAACTGAACGAAGCGATTCCGAACGATGAACGTGATAC
CACCATGCCGGCAGCAATGGCGACCACCCTGCGTAAACTGCTGACGGGTGAGCTGCTGACCCTGGCAAGC
CGCCAGCAACTGATTGATTGGATGGAAGCGGATAAAGTGGCGGGTCCGCTGCTGCGTAGCGCGCTGCCGG
CTGGCTGGTTTATTGCGGATAAAAGCGGTGCGGGCGAACGTGGCAGCCGTGGCATTATTGCGGCGCTGGG
CCCGGATGGTAAACCGAGCCGTATTGTGGTGATTTATACCACCGGCAGCCAGGCGACGATGGATGAACGT
AACCGTCAGATTGCGGAAATTGGCGCGAGCCTGATTAAACATTGGTAAACCGATACAATTAAAGGCTCCT
TTTGGAGCCTTTTTTTTTGGACGACCCTTGTCAGATCAAAGGATCTTC
Features (pLannotate 1.2.2; 5 found; start..end, strand, type, name):
      1..589     +  rep_origin     ori: high-copy-number ColE1/pMB1/pBR322/pUC origin of replication
    651..678     -  terminator     rrnB T2 terminator: transcription terminator T2 from the E. coli rrnB gene
    776..867     +  promoter       AmpR promoter: bla
    868..1725    +  CDS            bla: BLAT_ECOLX - Experimental evidence at protein level: Swiss-Prot protein existence level 1. TEM-type are the most prevalent beta-lactamases in enterobacteria; they hydrolyze the beta-lactam bond in susceptible beta-lactam antibiotics, thus conferring resistance to penicillins and cephalosporins. TEM-3 and TEM-4 are capable of hydrolyzing cefotaxime and ceftazidime. TEM-5 is capable of hydrolyzing ceftazidime. TEM-6 is capable of hydrolyzing ceftazidime and aztreonam. TEM-8/CAZ-2, TEM- 16/CAZ-7 and TEM-24/CAZ-6 are markedly active against ceftazidime. IRT- 4 shows resistance to beta-lactamase in
   1732..1771    +  terminator     fd terminator: central terminator from bacteriophage fd (Otsuka and Kunisawa, 1982)
