[The description below was written by a language model from this plasmid's Addgene catalogue record and pLannotate feature annotations shown in this document.]
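Description:
pXTK119 [Term_SynTer-v1-P2_PartType10] is a small (about 1.8 kb) Golden Gate part plasmid from the XanthoMoClo modular cloning toolkit, which was developed for genetic engineering of bacteria in the genera Xanthobacter and Roseixanthobacter. It is built on the pXTK backbone and is catalogued as a bacterial expression vector. In practice it serves as a storage and donor plasmid for a single standardized part rather than as an expression construct in its own right. It is propagated in E. coli through a ColE1/pMB1/pUC-family origin of replication. Selection is with ampicillin, conferred by a TEM-type beta-lactamase gene (bla) driven by its native AmpR promoter. The catalogue lists the plasmid as low copy, whereas the automated annotation labels the origin as a high-copy type, and the record does not resolve this difference.

The payload is SynTer-v1-P2, a synthetic transcription terminator formatted as a "Part Type 10" module in the toolkit's hierarchy. The feature table does not annotate this synthetic terminator by name. It does detect an rrnB T2 terminator on the reverse strand between the origin and the bla cassette, and a bacteriophage fd terminator immediately downstream of bla. The record does not say whether either of these belongs to the part or is a backbone insulating element that blocks read-through. The Type IIS restriction sites and overhangs that would release the part are also not listed, and the cloning sites are recorded as unknown. The plasmid is intended to supply this terminator in Golden Gate assemblies, where it is combined with parts such as promoters and coding sequences to build transcription units and multigene constructs.
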