Addgene plasmid #229356: pXTK119 [Term_SynTer-v1-P2_PartType10]
Purpose: XanthoMoClo Golden Gate Part Plasmid for cloning, contains Term_SynTer-v1-P2_PartType10
Depositing lab: Michael Springer. Depositing organization: Harvard Medical School. Publication: XanthoMoClo horizontal line A Robust Modular Cloning Genetic Toolkit for the Genera Xanthobacter and Roseixanthobacter. Soltysiak MPM, Ory ALH, Lee AD, Christophersen CE, Jalihal AP, Springer M. ACS Synth Biol. 2025 Apr 18;14(4):1173-1190. doi: 10.1021/acssynbio.4c00806. Epub 2025 Mar 13. PubMed 40080684.
Backbone
  Vector backbone: pXTK
  Vector type: Bacterial Expression
Growth in bacteria
  Bacterial resistance: Ampicillin, 100 μg/mL
  Growth temperature: 37°C
  Growth strain: DH5alpha
  Copy number: Low Copy
Gene/Insert
  Gene/Insert name: SynTer-v1-P2 Terminator (alt name: Term_SynTer-v1-P2_PartType10)
  Species: Synthetic
  Cloning method: Restriction Enzyme; 5′ cloning site unknown (unknown if destroyed)
Terms and licenses: Academic/Nonprofit Terms; Industry Terms: Not Available to Industry
How to cite: pXTK119 [Term_SynTer-v1-P2_PartType10] was a gift from Michael Springer (Addgene plasmid # 229356 ; http://n2t.net/addgene:229356 ; RRID:Addgene_229356)
